>Addgene plasmid #137685 | pHM019Env | addgene full sequence | sequence record 297219 | Addgene NGS Result
GACGGATCGGGAGATCTCCCGATCCCCTATGGTGCACTCTCAGTACAATCTGCTCTGATGCCGCATAGTT
AAGCCAGTATCTGCTCCCTGCTTGTGTGTTGGAGGTCGCTGAGTAGTGCGCGAGCAAAATTTAAGCTACA
ACAAGGCAAGGCTTGACCGACAATTGCATGAAGAATCTGCTTAGGGTTAGGCGTTTTGCGCTGCTTCGCG
ATGTACGGGCCAGATATACGCGTTGACATTGATTATTGACTAGTTATTAATAGTAATCAATTACGGGGTC
ATTAGTTCATAGCCCATATATGGAGTTCCGCGTTACATAACTTACGGTAAATGGCCCGCCTGGCTGACCG
CCCAACGACCCCCGCCCATTGACGTCAATAATGACGTATGTTCCCATAGTAACGCCAATAGGGACTTTCC
ATTGACGTCAATGGGTGGAGTATTTACGGTAAACTGCCCACTTGGCAGTACATCAAGTGTATCATATGCC
AAGTACGCCCCCTATTGACGTCAATGACGGTAAATGGCCCGCCTGGCATTATGCCCAGTACATGACCTTA
TGGGACTTTCCTACTTGGCAGTACATCTACGTATTAGTCATCGCTATTACCATGGTGATGCGGTTTTGGC
AGTACATCAATGGGCGTGGATAGCGGTTTGACTCACGGGGATTTCCAAGTCTCCACCCCATTGACGTCAA
TGGGAGTTTGTTTTGGCACCAAAATCAACGGGACTTTCCAAAATGTCGTAACAACTCCGCCCCATTGACG
CAAATGGGCGGTAGGCGTGTACGGTGGGAGGTCTATATAAGCAGAGCTCTCTGGCTAACTAGAGAACCCA
CTGCTTACTGGCTTATCGAAATTAATACGACTCACTATAGGGAGACCCAAGCTGGCTAGTTAAGCTTGGT
ACCGAGCTCGGATCCAGTACCCTTCACCGATCAAGCTTTAGGCATCTCCTATGGCAGGAAGAAGCGGAAG
CACCGACGAGGAACTCCTCGCAGCAGTAAGAATCATCAAGATCTTATACCAGAGCAGTAAGTATATGTAA
TGACACCTTTAGAAATTAGTGCAGTAGCAGGAATTATAGTAGCATTAATCTTAGCAATAGTAGTGTGGAC
TATAGTAGTTATAGAAATTAAGAAAGTACTAAGAGAGAAAAAAATAGAAAGATTACTTAAGAGAATAAGA
GAGAGAGCAGAAGATAGTGGAAATGAGAGTGAGGGAGATACGGATGAATTGGCAAAACTTGTGGAATTGG
GGGACTTTGATCCTTGGGTTGGGGATAATTTGTAGTGCCTCAGACAACTTGTGGGTTACAGTTTATTATG
GGGTTCCTGTGTGGAAAGATGCAGACACCACCCTATTTTGTGCATCAGATGCCCAAGCACATAAGACAGA
AGTGCACAATGTCTGGGCCACACATGCCTGTGTACCCACAGACCCCAACCCACAAGAAATGCTCCTGGAA
AATGTAACAGAAAATTTTAACATGTGGAAAAATAACATGGTAGAGCAGATGCATGAAGATGTAATCAGTT
TATGGGATCAAAGTCTAAAGCCATGTGTAAAGTTAACTCCTCTCTGTGTTACTTTAGATTGTACCAGTGC
TAATCTGAGTAACAGTTCCACTAGCAGAGTAGCAAGCATAATAGGAAATGTAACAGAGGAAGTAAGAAAC
TGCTCTTTTAATATGACCACAGAACTAAATGATAAGAGGCAGAAGATCCATGCACTTTTTTATAAGCTTG
ATATAGTACAAATTGATGATAAAAATAATAATAGTGAGCATTATAGGCTAATAAACTGTAATACTTCAGT
CATTAAGCAGGCTTGTCCAAAGGTATCCTTTGATCCAATTCCTATACATTATTGTACTCCAGCTGGTTAT
GCGCTTTTAAAATGTAATGATAAGAAGTTCAATGGGACAGGGCCATGTAGAAATGTCAGCTCAGTACAAT
GCACACATGGAATTAAGCCAGTGGTATCAACTCAGTTGCTGTTAAATGGTAGTCTAGCAGAAGATGAGAT
AGTAATCAGAAGTGAAAATCTCACAGACAATGCCAAGACCATAATAGTGCATCTTAATAAATCTGTAGAC
ATCAATTGTACCAGACCCTCCAACAATACAAGAACAAGTGTGTCTATAGGACCAGGACGAGTATTCTATA
GAACAGGAGATATAATAGGAGATATAACAAAAGCATATTGTGAGATTAATGGAACAAAATGGAATGAAAC
TTTAACACAGGTAGAAGGAAAATTAAAGGAGCACTTTAATAGGACAATAATCTTTCAACCACACTCAGGA
GGAGATCTAGAGCTTACAATGCATCATTTTAATTGTAGAGGGGAATTTTTCTATTGCAATACAACAAAAC
TGTTTAATAGTCCTTGCCTGAAAAATGAAGAAAATGGAACATGTAATAGCACTATCATACTTCCATGTAA
GATAAAGCGAATTGTAAGATTGTGGCAGGAAGTAGGTCAAGCAATGTATGCTCCTCCCATCAGCGGAATC
ATTAGGTGTAACTCAACTATTACAGGAATACTATTGACAAGAGATGGTGGTAACCTTAATAACAGTACTA
ATGAAACCCTCAGACCTGGAGGAGGAAATATAAAGGACAATTGGAGAAGTGAATTATATAAATATAAAGT
AGTACAAATTGAACCACTAGGAATAGCACCCACCAAGGCAAAAAGAAGAGTGGTGGAGAGAGAAAAAAGA
GCAGTGGGAATAGGAGCTATGATCTTTGGGTTCTTAGGAGCAGCAGGAAGCACTATGGGCGCGGCGTCAA
TAACGCTGACGGTACAGGCCAGACAATTATTGTCTGGTATAGTGCAACAGCAAAACAATTTGCTGAGGGC
TATAGAGGCGCAGCAGCATCTGTTGCAACTCACAGTCTGGGGCATTAAACAGCTCCAGGCAAGAGTCCTG
GCTGTGGAAAGATACCTAAAAGATCAAAAGTTCCTAGGACTTTGGGGCTGCTCTGGGAAAACCATCTGCA
CCACTGCTGTGCCCTGGAACGACACTTGGAGTAATAAATCTTTAGAAGAGATTTGGGACAACATGACATG
GATAGAATGGGAGAGAGAAATTAGCAATTACACAAACCAAATATATGAGATACTTACAGAATCGCAGAAC
CAGCAGGAAAGGAATGAAAAGGATCTGTTAGAATTGGATAAATGGGCAAGTCTGTGGAATTGGTTTAGCA
TAACAAATTGGCTGTGGTATATAAGGATGTTTATAATAATAGTAGGAAGTTTAATAGGTTTAAGAATAAT
TTTTGCTGTGCTTTCTATAGTAAATAGAGTTAGGCAGGGATACTCACCTTTGTCTTTCCAGATCCCTTCC
CATCATCAGAGGGAACCCGACAGGCCCGAAGAAATCGAAGAAGGAGGTGGCGAGCAAGGCAGAGCCAGAT
CCGTGCGCTTAGTGAGCGGATTCTTACCGCTTATCTGGGACGATCTACGGAGCCTGTGCCTCTTCAGCTA
CCACCGCTTGAGAGACTTCATCTTGATCACAACGAGGACTGTGGAACTTCTGGGACACAGCAGTCTCAAG
GGACTGAGACGGGGGTGGGAAGGCCTCAAATATCTGGGGAATCTTCTATTATATTGGGGTCAGGAACTAA
AAACTAGTGCCATTTCTTTGTTTGATGCTGCAGCAATAGTAATAGCGGGAGGGACAGATAGGGTTATAGA
AGTAGCACAAAGAGCTTGGAGAGCCATTCTCCACATACCTAGAAGAATCAGACAGGGCTTTGAAAGGGCT
TTGCTATAACATGGGAAACAAGTGGTCAAAAACATGGCCTCGGGTCAGGGACAGATTAGAGAAGACTCCT
CCAGCAGCAGATGGAGTAGGAGCAGTATCTCAAGACGGATCCAGCTAAGGGTCAAGACAATTCTGCAGAT
ATCCAGCACAGTGGCGGCCGCTCGAGTCTAGAGGGCCCGCGGTTCGAAGGTAAGCCTATCCCTAACCCTC
TCCTCGGTCTCGATTCTACGCGTACCGGTCATCATCACCATCACCATTGAGTTTAAACCCGCTGATCAGC
CTCGACTGTGCCTTCTAGTTGCCAGCCATCTGTTGTTTGCCCCTCCCCCGTGCCTTCCTTGACCCTGGAA
GGTGCCACTCCCACTGTCCTTTCCTAATAAAATGAGGAAATTGCATCGCATTGTCTGAGTAGGTGTCATT
CTATTCTGGGGGGTGGGGTGGGGCAGGACAGCAAGGGGGAGGATTGGGAAGACAATAGCAGGCATGCTGG
GGATGCGGTGGGCTCTATGGCTTCTGAGGCGGAAAGAACCAGCTGGGGCTCTAGGGGGTATCCCC
[124 nt withheld, positions 4336-4459]
C
[91 nt withheld, positions 4461-4551]
A
[49 nt withheld, positions 4553-4601]
CCTTTGACGTTGGAGTCCACGTTCTTT
[37 nt withheld, positions 4629-4665]
ACCCTATCTCGGTCTATTCTTTTGATTTATAAGGGATTTTGCCGATTTCGGCCTATTGGTTAAAAAATGA
GCTGATTTAACAAAAATTTAACGCGAATTAATTCTGTGGAATGTGTGTCAGTTAGGGTGTGGAAAGTCCC
CAGGCTCCCCAGCAGGCAGAAGTATGCAAAGCATGCATCTCAATTAGTCAGCAACCAGGTGTGGAAAGTC
CCCAGGCTCCCCAGCAGGCAGAAGTATGCAAAGCATGCATCTCAATTAGTCAGCAACCATAGTCCCGCCC
CTAACTCCGCCCATCCCGCCCCTAACTCCGCCCAGTTCCGCCCATTCTCCGCCCCATGGCTGACTAATTT
TTTTTATTTATGCAGAGGCCGAGGCCGCCTCTGCCTCTGAGCTATTCCAGAAGTAGTGAGGAGGCTTTTT
TGGAGGCCTAGGCTTTTGCAAAAAGCTCCCGGGAGCTTGTATATCCATTTTCGGATCTGATCAAGAGACA
GGATGAGGATCGTTTCGCATGATTGAACAAGATGGATTGCACGCAGGTTCTCCGGCCGCTTGGGTGGAGA
GGCTATTCGGCTATGACTGGGCACAACAGACAATCGGCTGCTCTGATGCCGCCGTGTTCCGGCTGTCAGC
GCAGGGGCGCCCGGTTCTTTTTGTCAAGACCGACCTGTCCGGTGCCCTGAATGAACTGCAGGACGAGGCA
GCGCGGCTATCGTGGCTGGCCACGACGGGCGTTCCTTGCGCAGCTGTGCTCGACGTTGTCACTGAAGCGG
GAAGGGACTGGCTGCTATTGGGCGAAGTGCCGGGGCAGGATCTCCTGTCATCTCACCTTGCTCCTGCCGA
GAAAGTATCCATCATGGCTGATGCAATGCGGCGGCTGCATACGCTTGATCCGGCTACCTGCCCATTCGAC
CACCAAGCGAAACATCGCATCGAGCGAGCACGTACTCGGATGGAAGCCGGTCTTGTCGATCAGGATGATC
TGGACGAAGAGCATCAGGGGCTCGCGCCAGCCGAACTGTTCGCCAGGCTCAAGGCGCGCATGCCCGACGG
CGAGGATCTCGTCGTGACCCATGGCGATGCCTGCTTGCCGAATATCATGGTGGAAAATGGCCGCTTTTCT
GGATTCATCGACTGTGGCCGGCTGGGTGTGGCGGACCGCTATCAGGACATAGCGTTGGCTACCCGTGATA
TTGCTGAAGAGCTTGGCGGCGAATGGGCTGACCGCTTCCTCGTGCTTTACGGTATCGCCGCTCCCGATTC
GCAGCGCATCGCCTTCTATCGCCTTCTTGACGAGTTCTTCTGAGCGGGACTCTGGGGTTCGCGAAATGAC
CGACCAAGCGACGCCCAACCTGCCATCACGAGATTTCGATTCCACCGCCGCCTTCTATGAAAGGTTGGGC
TTCGGAATCGTTTTCCGGGACGCCGGCTGGATGATCCTCCAGCGCGGGGATCTCATGCTGGAGTTCTTCG
CCCACCCCAACTTGTTTATTGCAGCTTATAATGGTTACAAATAAAGCAATAGCATCACAAATTTCACAAA
TAAAGCATTTTTTTCACTGCATTCTAGTTGTGGTTTGTCCAAACTCATCAATGTATCTTATCATGTCTGT
ATACCGTCGACCTCTAGCTAGAGCTTGGCGTAATCATGGTCATAGCTGTTTCCTGTGTGAAATTGTTATC
CGCTCACAATTCCACACAACATACGAGCCGGAAGCATAAAGTGTAAAGCCTGGGGTGCCTAATGAGTGAG
CTAACTCACATTAATTGCGTTGCGCTCACTGCCCGCTTTCCAGTCGGGAAACCTGTCGTGCCAGCTGCAT
TAATGAATCGGCCAACGCGCGGGGAGAGGCGGTTTGCGTATTGGGCGCTCTTCCGCTTCCTCGCTCACTG
ACTCGCTGCGCTCGGTCGTTCGGCTGCGGCGAGCGGTATCAGCTCACTCAAAGGCGGTAATACGGTTATC
CACAGAATCAGGGGATAACGCAGGAAAGAACATGTGAGCAAAAGGCCAGCAAAAGGCCAGGAACCGTAAA
AAGGCCGCGTTGCTGGCGTTTTTCCATAGGCTCCGCCCCCCTGACGAGCATCACAAAAATCGACGCTCAA
GTCAGAGGTGGCGAAACCCGACAGGACTATAAAGATACCAGGCGTTTCCCCCTGGAAGCTCCCTCGTGCG
CTCTCCTGTTCCGACCCTGCCGCTTACCGGATACCTGTCCGCCTTTCTCCCTTCGGGAAGCGTGGCGCTT
TCTCATAGCTCACGCTGTAGGTATCTCAGTTCGGTGTAGGTCGTTCGCTCCAAGCTGGGCTGTGTGCACG
AACCCCCCGTTCAGCCCGACCGCTGCGCCTTATCCGGTAACTATCGTCTTGAGTCCAACCCGGTAAGACA
CGACTTATCGCCACTGGCAGCAGCCACTGGTAACAGGATTAGCAGAGCGAGGTATGTAGGCGGTGCTACA
GAGTTCTTGAAGTGGTGGCCTAACTACGGCTACACTAGAAGAACAGTATTTGGTATCTGCGCTCTGCTGA
AGCCAGTTACCTTCGGAAAAAGAGTTGGTAGCTCTTGATCCGGCAAACAAACCACCGCTGGTAGCGGTGG
TTTTTTTGTTTGCAAGCAGCAGATTACGCGCAGAAAAAAAGGATCTCAAGAAGATCCTTTGATCTTTTCT
ACGGGGTCTGACGCTCAGTGGAACGAAAACTCACGTTAAGGGATTTTGGTCATGAGATTATCAAAAAGGA
TCTTCACCTAGATCCTTTTAAATTAAAAATGAAGTTTTAAATCAATCTAAAGTATATATGAGTAAACTTG
GTCTGACAGTTACCAATGCTTAATCAGTGAGGCACCTATCTCAGCGATCTGTCTATTTCGTTCATCCATA
GTTGCCTGACTCCCCGTCGTGTAGATAACTACGATACGGGAGGGCTTACCATCTGGCCCCAGTGCTGCAA
TGATACCGCGAGACCCACGCTCACCGGCTCCAGATTTATCAGCAATAAACCAGCCAGCCGGAAGGGCCGA
GCGCAGAAGTGGTCCTGCAACTTTATCCGCCTCCATCCAGTCTATTAATTGTTGCCGGGAAGCTAGAGTA
AGTAGTTCGCCAGTTAATAGTTTGCGCAACGTTGTTGCCATTGCTACAGGCATCGTGGTGTCACGCTCGT
CGTTTGGTATGGCTTCATTCAGCTCCGGTTCCCAACGATCAAGGCGAGTTACATGATCCCCCATGTTGTG
CAAAAAAGCGGTTAGCTCCTTCGGTCCTCCGATCGTTGTCAGAAGTAAGTTGGCCGCAGTGTTATCACTC
ATGGTTATGGCAGCACTGCATAATTCTCTTACTGTCATGCCATCCGTAAGATGCTTTTCTGTGACTGGTG
AGTACTCAACCAAGTCATTCTGAGAATAGTGTATGCGGCGACCGAGTTGCTCTTGCCCGGCGTCAATACG
GGATAATACCGCGCCACATAGCAGAACTTTAAAAGTGCTCATCATTGGAAAACGTTCTTCGGGGCGAAAA
CTCTCAAGGATCTTACCGCTGTTGAGATCCAGTTCGATGTAACCCACTCGTGCACCCAACTGATCTTCAG
CATCTTTTACTTTCACCAGCGTTTCTGGGTGAGCAAAAACAGGAAGGCAAAATGCCGCAAAAAAGGGAAT
AAGGGCGACACGGAAATGTTGAATACTCATACTCTTCCTTTTTCAATATTATTGAAGCATTTATCAGGGT
TATTGTCTCATGAGCGGATACATATTTGAATGTATTTAGAAAAATAAACAAATAGGGGTTCCGCGCACAT
TTCCCCGAAAAGTGCCACCTGACGTC
Features (pLannotate 1.2.2; 23 found; start..end, strand, type, name):
     28..80      -  misc_feature   bom (fragment): basis of mobility region from pBR322
    235..614     +  enhancer       CMV enhancer: human cytomegalovirus immediate early enhancer
    615..818     +  promoter       CMV promoter: human cytomegalovirus (CMV) immediate early promoter
    814..847     +  LTR            5' LTR (truncated) (fragment): truncated 5' long terminal repeat (LTR) from HIV-1
    863..881     +  promoter       T7 promoter: promoter for bacteriophage T7 RNA polymerase
    927..1037    +  CDS            tat (fragment): TAT_HV1Z2 - Experimental evidence at protein level: Swiss-Prot protein existence level 1. Extracellular circulating Tat can be endocytosed by surrounding uninfected cells via the binding to several surface receptors such as CD26, CXCR4, heparan sulfate proteoglycans (HSPG) or LDLR. Neurons are rarely infected, but they internalize Tat via their LDLR. Through its interaction with nuclear HATs, Tat is potentially able to control the acetylation-dependent cellular gene expression. Modulates the expression of many cellular genes involved in cell survival, proliferation or in coding for cytokines o
   1213..3786    +  CDS            env: ENV_HV1S3 - Experimental evidence at protein level: Swiss-Prot protein existence level 1. [Transmembrane protein gp41]: Acts as a class I viral fusion protein. Under the current model, the protein has at least 3 conformational states: pre-fusion native state, pre-hairpin intermediate state, and post-fusion hairpin state. During fusion of viral and target intracellular membranes, the coiled coil regions (heptad repeats) assume a trimer-of-hairpins structure, positioning the fusion peptide in close proximity to the C-terminal region of the ectodomain. The formation of this structure appears to d
   3791..3886    +  CDS            nef (fragment): NEF_HV1Z2 - Experimental evidence at protein level: Swiss-Prot protein existence level 1. Extracellular Nef protein targets CD4(+) T-lymphocytes for apoptosis by interacting with CXCR4 surface receptors. From Human immunodeficiency virus type 1 group M subtype D (isolate Z2/CDC-Z34) (HIV-1).
   3969..4010    +  CDS            V5 tag: epitope tag from simian virus 5
   4066..4290    +  polyA_signal   bGH poly(A) signal: bovine growth hormone polyadenylation signal
   4294..4315    +  promoter       SV40 promoter (fragment): SV40 enhancer and early promoter
   4336..4764    +  rep_origin     f1 ori (sequence partly withheld): f1 bacteriophage origin of replication; arrow indicates direction of (+) strand synthesis
   4778..5107    +  promoter       SV40 promoter: SV40 enhancer and early promoter
   5174..5965    +  CDS            neo: KKA2_KLEPN - Also known as kan, nptII. Experimental evidence at protein level: Swiss-Prot protein existence level 1. Resistance to kanamycin, neomycin, paromomycin, ribostamycin, butirosin and gentamicin B. From Klebsiella pneumoniae.
   5991..6149    +  CDS            ble (fragment): BLE_KLEPN - Experimental evidence at protein level: Swiss-Prot protein existence level 1. Binding protein with a strong affinity to the bleomycin family of antibiotics. Binds to CL990; an antimitotic-antibiotic compound. From Klebsiella pneumoniae.
   6144..6265    +  polyA_signal   SV40 poly(A) signal: SV40 polyadenylation signal
   6338..6354    -  protein_bind   lac operator: The lac repressor binds to the lac operator to inhibit transcription in E. coli. This inhibition can be relieved by adding lactose or isopropyl-β-D-thiogalactopyranoside (IPTG). lac repressor encoded by lacI
   6362..6392    -  promoter       lac promoter: promoter for the E. coli lac operon
   6407..6428    -  protein_bind   CAP binding site: CAP binding activates transcription in the presence of cAMP. E. coli catabolite activator protein
   6441..6533    -  CDS            lacI (fragment): lac repressor; lacI; The lac repressor binds to the lac operator to inhibit transcription in E. coli. This inhibition can be relieved by adding lactose or isopropyl-β-D-thiogalactopyranoside (IPTG).
   6716..7304    -  rep_origin     ori: high-copy-number ColE1/pMB1/pBR322/pUC origin of replication
   7475..8335    -  CDS            AmpR: β-lactamase; bla; confers resistance to ampicillin, carbenicillin, and related antibiotics
   8336..8440    -  promoter       AmpR promoter: bla
