[The description below was written by a language model from this plasmid's Addgene catalogue record and pLannotate feature annotations shown in this document.]
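Description:
pHM019Env is a mammalian expression plasmid built on the Invitrogen pcDNA3.1D/V5-His-TOPO backbone that carries a patient-derived HIV-1 envelope glycoprotein gene. According to the record, the insert (about 2.6 kb) was obtained by reverse transcription of viral RNA from an HIV-1-infected patient sample from Singapore and introduced by TOPO cloning. In the 8,471-nt sequenced plasmid, the human cytomegalovirus immediate-early enhancer and promoter sit upstream of the insert, followed by a T7 promoter, and transcription terminates at the bovine growth hormone polyadenylation signal. The annotated env open reading frame encodes the full gp160 precursor. It is flanked by short fragments matching tat upstream and nef downstream, which suggests the amplified segment included neighbouring viral genome sequence, as is common for env amplicons. A vector-encoded V5 epitope lies downstream of the nef fragment, but the record does not indicate that it is fused in frame to Env, and the native env coding sequence appears to end well before it.

For propagation in E. coli the plasmid has a high-copy ColE1/pUC-type origin and a β-lactamase gene for ampicillin selection, along with an f1 origin for single-stranded DNA production. A separate SV40 early promoter–neomycin phosphotransferase–SV40 poly(A) cassette allows G418 selection of stably transfected mammalian cells. The stated purpose is expression of this primary-isolate Env. The associated study compared CRF01_AE and subtype B envelopes for use of low CCR5 levels, Maraviroc susceptibility and potential N-glycosylation sites. The record does not state which subtype this particular clone belongs to.
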