Addgene plasmid #137685: pHM019Env
Purpose: Express HIV Env which is isolated a from IRB approved HIV infected patient samples from Singapore and cloned into expression vector (pcDNA 3.1)
Depositing lab: Anjali Joshi. Depositing organization: Texas Tech University Health Sciences Center El Paso. Publication: HIV-1 subtype CRF01_AE and B differ in utilization of low levels of CCR5, Maraviroc susceptibility and potential N-glycosylation sites. Joshi A, Cox EK, Sedano MJ, Punke EB, Lee RT, Maurer-Stroh S, Kaur P, Ng OT, Garg H. Virology. 2017 Dec;512:222-233. doi: 10.1016/j.virol.2017.09.026. Epub 2017 Oct 9. PubMed 29020646.
Backbone
  Vector backbone: pcDNA3.1D/V5-His-TOPO
  Backbone manufacturer: Invitrogen
  Vector type: Mammalian Expression
  Selectable markers: Neomycin (select with G418)
Growth in bacteria
  Bacterial resistance: Ampicillin, 100 μg/mL
  Growth temperature: 37°C
  Growth strain: DH5alpha
  Copy number: High Copy
Gene/Insert
  Gene/Insert name: HIV-1 Envelope Glycoprotein
  Species: HIV-1
  Insert size (bp): 2577
  GenBank ID: KY213735.1
  Cloning method: TOPO Cloning
Terms and licenses: Academic/Nonprofit Terms; Industry Terms: Not Available to Industry
Depositor comments: HIV-1 infected Patient Samples from Singapore, reverse transcribed RNA cloned into expression vector
How to cite: pHM019Env was a gift from Anjali Joshi (Addgene plasmid # 137685 ; http://n2t.net/addgene:137685 ; RRID:Addgene_137685)
