>Addgene plasmid #137685 | pHM019Env | depositor partial sequence | sequence record 265817 | Env Sequence only
ATGAGAGTGAGGGAGATACGGATGAATTGGCAAAACTTGTGGAATTGGGGGACTTTGATCCTTGGGTTGG
GGATAATTTGTAGTGCCTCAGACAACTTGTGGGTTACAGTTTATTATGGGGTTCCTGTGTGGAAAGATGC
AGACACCACCCTATTTTGTGCATCAGATGCCCAAGCACATAAGACAGAAGTGCACAATGTCTGGGCCACA
CATGCCTGTGTACCCACAGACCCCAACCCACAAGAAATGCTCCTGGAAAATGTAACAGAAAATTTTAACA
TGTGGAAAAATAACATGGTAGAGCAGATGCATGAAGATGTAATCAGTTTATGGGATCAAAGTCTAAAGCC
ATGTGTAAAGTTAACTCCTCTCTGTGTTACTTTAGATTGTACCAGTGCTAATCTGAGTAACAGTTCCACT
AGCAGAGTAGCAAGCATAATAGGAAATGTAACAGAGGAAGTAAGAAACTGCTCTTTTAATATGACCACAG
AACTAAATGATAAGAGGCAGAAGATCCATGCACTTTTTTATAAGCTTGATATAGTACAAATTGATGATAA
AAATAATAATAGTGAGCATTATAGGCTAATAAACTGTAATACTTCAGTCATTAAGCAGGCTTGTCCAAAG
GTATCCTTTGATCCAATTCCTATACATTATTGTACTCCAGCTGGTTATGCGCTTTTAAAATGTAATGATA
AGAAGTTCAATGGGACAGGGCCATGTAGAAATGTCAGCTCAGTACAATGCACACATGGAATTAAGCCAGT
GGTATCAACTCAGTTGCTGTTAAATGGTAGTCTAGCAGAAGATGAGATAGTAATCAGAAGTGAAAATCTC
ACAGACAATGCCAAGACCATAATAGTGCATCTTAATAAATCTGTAGACATCAATTGTACCAGACCCTCCA
ACAATACAAGAACAAGTGTGTCTATAGGACCAGGACGAGTATTCTATAGAACAGGAGATATAATAGGAGA
TATAACAAAAGCATATTGTGAGATTAATGGAACAAAATGGAATGAAACTTTAACACAGGTAGAAGGAAAA
TTAAAGGAGCACTTTAATAGGACAATAATCTTTCAACCACACTCAGGAGGAGATCTAGAGCTTACAATGC
ATCATTTTAATTGTAGAGGGGAATTTTTCTATTGCAATACAACAAAACTGTTTAATAGTCCTTGCCTGAA
AAATGAAGAAAATGGAACATGTAATAGCACTATCATACTTCCATGTAAGATAAAGCGAATTGTAAGATTG
TGGCAGGAAGTAGGTCAAGCAATGTATGCTCCTCCCATCAGCGGAATCATTAGGTGTAACTCAACTATTA
CAGGAATACTATTGACAAGAGATGGTGGTAACCTTAATAACAGTACTAATGAAACCCTCAGACCTGGAGG
AGGAAATATAAAGGACAATTGGAGAAGTGAATTATATAAATATAAAGTAGTACAAATTGAACCACTAGGA
ATAGCACCCACCAAGGCAAAAAGAAGAGTGGTGGAGAGAGAAAAAAGAGCAGTGGGAATAGGAGCTATGA
TCTTTGGGTTCTTAGGAGCAGCAGGAAGCACTATGGGCGCGGCGTCAATAACGCTGACGGTACAGGCCAG
ACAATTATTGTCTGGTATAGTGCAACAGCAAAACAATTTGCTGAGGGCTATAGAGGCGCAGCAGCATCTG
TTGCAACTCACAGTCTGGGGCATTAAACAGCTCCAGGCAAGAGTCCTGGCTGTGGAAAGATACCTAAAAG
ATCAAAAGTTCCTAGGACTTTGGGGCTGCTCTGGGAAAACCATCTGCACCACTGCTGTGCCCTGGAACGA
CACTTGGAGTAATAAATCTTTAGAAGAGATTTGGGACAACATGACATGGATAGAATGGGAGAGAGAAATT
AGCAATTACACAAACCAAATATATGAGATACTTACAGAATCGCAGAACCAGCAGGAAAGGAATGAAAAGG
ATCTGTTAGAATTGGATAAATGGGCAAGTCTGTGGAATTGGTTTAGCATAACAAATTGGCTGTGGTATAT
AAGGATGTTTATAATAATAGTAGGAAGTTTAATAGGTTTAAGAATAATTTTTGCTGTGCTTTCTATAGTA
AATAGAGTTAGGCAGGGATACTCACCTTTGTCTTTCCAGATCCCTTCCCATCATCAGAGGGAACCCGACA
GGCCCGAAGAAATCGAAGAAGGAGGTGGCGAGCAAGGCAGAGCCAGATCCGTGCGCTTAGTGAGCGGATT
CTTACCGCTTATCTGGGACGATCTACGGAGCCTGTGCCTCTTCAGCTACCACCGCTTGAGAGACTTCATC
TTGATCACAACGAGGACTGTGGAACTTCTGGGACACAGCAGTCTCAAGGGACTGAGACGGGGGTGGGAAG
GCCTCAAATATCTGGGGAATCTTCTATTATATTGGGGTCAGGAACTAAAAACTAGTGCCATTTCTTTGTT
TGATGCTGCAGCAATAGTAATAGCGGGAGGGACAGATAGGGTTATAGAAGTAGCACAAAGAGCTTGGAGA
GCCATTCTCCACATACCTAGAAGAATCAGACAGGGCTTTGAAAGGGCTTTGCTATAA
